>Addgene plasmid #142704 | TFORF0890 | addgene full sequence | sequence record 397735 | Addgene NGS Result
TTAATGTAGTCTTATGCAATACTCTTGTAGTCTTGCAACATGGTAACGATGAGTTAGCAACATGCCTTAC
AAGGAGAGAAAAAGCACCGTGCATGCCGATTGGTGGAAGTAAGGTGGTACGATCGTGCCTTATTAGGAAG
GCAACAGACGGGTCTGACATGGATTGGACGAACCACTGAATTGCCGCATTGCAGAGATATTGTATTTAAG
TGCCTAGCTCGATACATAAACGGGTCTCTCTGGTTAGACCAGATCTGAGCCTGGGAGCTCTCTGGCTAAC
TAGGGAACCCACTGCTTAAGCCTCAATAAAGCTTGCCTTGAGTGCTTCAAGTAGTGTGTGCCCGTCTGTT
GTGTGACTCTGGTAACTAGAGATCCCTCAGACCCTTTTAGTCAGTGTGGAAAATCTCTAGCAGTGGCGCC
CGAACAGGGACTTGAAAGCGAAAGGGAAACCAGAGGAGCTCTCTCGACGCAGGACTCGGCTTGCTGAAGC
GCGCACGGCAAGAGGCGAGGGGCGGCGACTGGTGAGTACGCCAAAAATTTTGACTAGCGGAGGCTAGAAG
GAGAGAGATGGGTGCGAGAGCGTCAGTATTAAGCGGGGGAGAATTAGATCGCGATGGGAAAAAATTCGGT
TAAGGCCAGGGGGAAAGAAAAAATATAAATTAAAACATATAGTATGGGCAAGCAGGGAGCTAGAACGATT
CGCAGTTAATCCTGGCCTGTTAGAAACATCAGAAGGCTGTAGACAAATACTGGGACAGCTACAACCATCC
CTTCAGACAGGATCAGAAGAACTTAGATCATTATATAATACAGTAGCAACCCTCTATTGTGTGCATCAAA
GGATAGAGATAAAAGACACCAAGGAAGCTTTAGACAAGATAGAGGAAGAGCAAAACAAAAGTAAGACCAC
CGCACAGCAAGCGGCCGCTGATCTTCAGACCTGGAGGAGGAGATATGAGGGACAATTGGAGAAGTGAATT
ATATAAATATAAAGTAGTAAAAATTGAACCATTAGGAGTAGCACCCACCAAGGCAAAGAGAAGAGTGGTG
CAGAGAGAAAAAAGAGCAGTGGGAATAGGAGCTTTGTTCCTTGGGTTCTTGGGAGCAGCAGGAAGCACTA
TGGGCGCAGCGTCAATGACGCTGACGGTACAGGCCAGACAATTATTGTCTGGTATAGTGCAGCAGCAGAA
CAATTTGCTGAGGGCTATTGAGGCGCAACAGCATCTGTTGCAACTCACAGTCTGGGGCATCAAGCAGCTC
CAGGCAAGAATCCTGGCTGTGGAAAGATACCTAAAGGATCAACAGCTCCTGGGGATTTGGGGTTGCTCTG
GAAAACTCATTTGCACCACTGCTGTGCCTTGGAATGCTAGTTGGAGTAATAAATCTCTGGAACAGATTTG
GAATCACACGACCTGGATGGAGTGGGACAGAGAAATTAACAATTACACAAGCTTAATACACTCCTTAATT
GAAGAATCGCAAAACCAGCAAGAAAAGAATGAACAAGAATTATTGGAATTAGATAAATGGGCAAGTTTGT
GGAATTGGTTTAACATAACAAATTGGCTGTGGTATATAAAATTATTCATAATGATAGTAGGAGGCTTGGT
AGGTTTAAGAATAGTTTTTGCTGTACTTTCTATAGTGAATAGAGTTAGGCAGGGATATTCACCATTATCG
TTTCAGACCCACCTCCCAACCCCGAGGGGACCCATGCATTGCATCTCAATTAGTCAGCAACCAGGTGTGG
AAAGTCCCCAGGCTCCCCAGCAGGCAGAAGTATGCAAAGCATGCGTCTCAATTAGTCAGCAACCATAGTC
CCGCCCCTAACTCCGCCCATCCCGCCCCTAACTCCGCCCAGTTCCGCCCATTCTCCGCCCCATGGCTGAC
TAATTTTTTTTATTTATGCAGAGGCCGAGGCCGCCTCGGCCTCTGAGCTATTCCAGAAGTAGTGAGGAGG
CTTTTTTGGAGGCCTAGGCTTTTGCAAAAAGCTTTCTAGAGGTACCACCGGAGCTTACCATGACCGAGTA
CAAGCCCACGGTGCGCCTCGCCACCCGCGACGACGTCCCCAGGGCCGTACGCACCCTCGCCGCCGCGTTC
GCCGACTACCCCGCCACGCGCCACACCGTCGATCCGGACCGCCACATCGAGCGGGTCACCGAGCTGCAAG
AACTCTTCCTCACGCGCGTCGGGCTCGACATCGGCAAGGTGTGGGTCGCGGACGACGGCGCCGCCGTGGC
GGTCTGGACCACGCCGGAGAGCGTCGAAGCGGGGGCGGTGTTCGCCGAGATCGGCCCGCGCATGGCCGAG
TTGAGCGGTTCCCGGCTGGCCGCGCAGCAACAGATGGAAGGCCTCCTGGCGCCGCACCGGCCCAAGGAGC
CCGCGTGGTTCCTGGCCACCGTCGGCGTCTCGCCCGACCACCAGGGCAAGGGTCTGGGCAGCGCCGTCGT
GCTCCCCGGAGTGGAGGCGGCCGAGCGCGCCGGGGTGCCCGCCTTCCTGGAGACCTCCGCGCCCCGCAAC
CTCCCCTTCTACGAGCGGCTCGGCTTCACCGTCACCGCCGACGTCGAGGTGCCCGAAGGACCGCGCACCT
GGTGCATGACCCGCAAGCCCGGTGCCAGTTAACGAATTCTAGATCTTGAGACAAATGGCAGTATTCATCC
ACAATTTTAAAAGAAAAGGGGGGATTGGGGGGTACAGTGCAGGGGAAAGAATAGTAGACATAATAGCAAC
AGACATACAAACTAAAGAATTACAAAAACAAATTACAAAAATTCAAAATTTTCGGGTTTATTACAGGGAC
AGCAGAGATCCACTTTGGCGCCGGCTCGAGGCCTGCAGGTGCAAAGATGGATAAAGTTTTAAACAGAGAG
GAATCTTTGCAGCTAATGGACCTTCTAGGTCTTGAAAGGAGTGGGAATTGGCTCCGGTGCCCGTCAGTGG
GCAGAGCGCACATCGCCCACAGTCCCCGAGAAGTTGGGGGGAGGGGTCGGCAATTGAACCGGTGCCTAGA
GAAGGTGGCGCGGGGTAAACTGGGAAAGTGATGTCGTGTACTGGCTCCGCCTTTTTCCCGAGGGTGGGGG
AGAACCGTATATAAGTGCAGTAGTCGCCGTGAACGTTCTTTTTCGCAACGGGTTTGCCGCCAGAACACAG
GTAAGTGCCGTGTGTGGTTCCCGCGGGCCTGGCCTCTTTACGGGTTATGGCCCTTGCGTGCCTTGAATTA
CTTCCACCTGGCTGCAGTACGTGATTCTTGATCCCGAGCTTCGGGTTGGAAGTGGGTGGGAGAGTTCGAG
GCCTTGCGCTTAAGGAGCCCCTTCGCCTCGTGCTTGAGTTGAGGCCTGGCCTGGGCGCTGGGGCCGCCGC
GTGCGAATCTGGTGGCACCTTCGCGCCTGTCTCGCTGCTTTCGATAAGTCTCTAGCCATTTAAAATTTTT
GATGACCTGCTGCGACGCTTTTTTTCTGGCAAGATAGTCTTGTAAATGCGGGCCAAGATCTGCACACTGG
TATTTCGGTTTTTGGGGCCGCGGGCGGCGACGGGGCCCGTGCGTCCCAGCGCACATGTTCGGCGAGGCGG
GGCCTGCGAGCGCGGCCACCGAGAATCGGACGGGGGTAGTCTCAAGCTGGCCGGCCTGCTCTGGTGCCTG
GCCTCGCGCCGCCGTGTATCGCCCCGCCCTGGGCGGCAAGGCTGGCCCGGTCGGCACCAGTTGCGTGAGC
GGAAAGATGGCCGCTTCCCGGCCCTGCTGCAGGGAGCTCAAAATGGAGGACGCGGCGCTCGGGAGAGCGG
GCGGGTGAGTCACCCACACAAAGGAAAAGGGCCTTTCCGTCCTCAGCCGTCGCTTCATGTGACTCCACGG
AGTACCGGGCGCCGTCCAGGCACCTCGATTAGTTCTCGAGCTTTTGGAGTACGTCGTCTTTAGGTTGGGG
GGAGGGGTTTTATGCGATGGAGTTTCCCCACACTGAGTGGGTGGAGACTGAAGTTAGGCCAGCTTGGCAC
TTGATGTAATTCTCCTTGGAATTTGCCCTTTTTGAGTTTGGATCTTGGTTCATTCTCAAGCCTCAGACAG
TGGTTCAAAGTTTTTTTCTTCCATTTCAGGTGTCGTGAGGCTAGCACCGCCACCATGGCTGCGGGGATGT
ATTTGGAACATTATCTGGACAACCTGAAGGCTGAAATTGACAAGTTGGCCACTGAGTATATGAGTAGTGC
CCGCAGCCTGAGCTCCGAGGAAAAATTGGCCCTTCTCAAACAGATCCAGGAAGCCTATGGCAAGTGCAAG
GAATTTGGTGACGACAAGGTGCAGCTTGCCATGCAGACCTATGAGATGGTGGACAAACACATTCGGCGGC
TGGACACAGACCTGGCCCGTTTTGAGGCTGATCTCAAGGAGAAACAGATTGAGTCAAGTGACTATGACAG
CTCTTCCAGCAAAGGCAAAAAGAAAGGCCGGACTCAAAAGGAGAAGAAAGCTGCTCGTGCTCGTTCCAAA
GGGAAAAACTCGGATGAAGAAGCCCCCAAGACTGCCCAGAAGAAGTTAAAGCTCGTGCGCACAAGTCCTG
AGTATGGGATGCCCTCAGTGACCTTTGGCAGTGTCCACCCCTCTGATGTGTTGGATATGCCTGTGGATCC
CAACGAACCCACCTATTGCCTTTGTCACCAGGTCTCCTATGGAGAGATGATTGGCTGTGACAACCCTGAT
TGTTCCATTGAGTGGTTCCATTTTGCCTGTGTGGGGCTGACAACCAAGCCTCGGGGGAAATGGTTTTGCC
CACGCTGCTCCCAAGAACGGAAGAAGAAATAGTAATGAACTAGTCCGTAACTTGAAAGTATTTCGATTTC
TTGGCTTTATATATCTTGTGGAAAGGACGAATGCACAGCGTTAGGATGCTTTGTACGCGTTAAGTCGACA
ATCAACCTCTGGATTACAAAATTTGTGAAAGATTGACTGGTATTCTTAACTATGTTGCTCCTTTTACGCT
ATGTGGATACGCTGCTTTAATGCCTTTGTATCATGCTATTGCTTCCCGTATGGCTTTCATTTTCTCCTCC
TTGTATAAATCCTGGTTGCTGTCTCTTTATGAGGAGTTGTGGCCCGTTGTCAGGCAACGTGGCGTGGTGT
GCACTGTGTTTGCTGACGCAACCCCCACTGGTTGGGGCATTGCCACCACCTGTCAGCTCCTTTCCGGGAC
TTTCGCTTTCCCCCTCCCTATTGCCACGGCGGAACTCATCGCCGCCTGCCTTGCCCGCTGCTGGACAGGG
GCTCGGCTGTTGGGCACTGACAATTCCGTGGTGTTGTCGGGGAAATCATCGTCCTTTCCTTGGCTGCTCG
CCTGTGTTGCCACCTGGATTCTGCGCGGGACGTCCTTCTGCTACGTCCCTTCGGCCCTCAATCCAGCGGA
CCTTCCTTCCCGCGGCCTGCTGCCGGCTCTGCGGCCTCTTCCGCGTCTTCGCCTTCGCCCTCAGACGAGT
CGGATCTCCCTTTGGGCCGCCTCCCCGCGTCGACTTTAAGACCAATGACTTACAAGGCAGCTGTAGATCT
TAGCCACTTTTTAAAAGAAAAGGGGGGACTGGAAGGGCTAATTCACTCCCAACGAAGACAAGATCTGCTT
TTTGCTTGTACTGGGTCTCTCTGGTTAGACCAGATCTGAGCCTGGGAGCTCTCTGGCTAACTAGGGAACC
CACTGCTTAAGCCTCAATAAAGCTTGCCTTGAGTGCTTCAAGTAGTGTGTGCCCGTCTGTTGTGTGACTC
TGGTAACTAGAGATCCCTCAGACCCTTTTAGTCAGTGTGGAAAATCTCTAGCAGTACGTATAGTAGTTCA
TGTCATCTTATTATTCAGTATTTATAACTTGCAAAGAAATGAATATCAGAGAGTGAGAGGAACTTGTTTA
TTGCAGCTTATAATGGTTACAAATAAAGCAATAGCATCACAAATTTCACAAATAAAGCATTTTTTTCACT
GCATTCTAGTTGTGGTTTGTCCAAACTCATCAATGTATCTTATCATGTCTGGCTCTAGCTATCCCGCCCC
TAACTCCGCCCATCCCGCCCCTAACTCCGCCCAGTTCCGCCCATTCTCCGCCCCATGGCTGACTAATTTT
TTTTATTTATGCAGAGGCCGAGGCCGCCTCGGCCTCTGAGCTATTCCAGAAGTAGTGAGGAGGCTTTTTT
GGAGGCCTAGGGACGTACCCAATTCGCCCTATAGTGAGTCGTATTACGCGCGCTCACTGGCCGTCGTTTT
ACAACGTCGTGACTGGGAAAACCCTGGCGTTACCCAACTTAATCGCCTTGCAGCACATCCCCCTTTCGCC
AGCTGGCGTAATAGCGAAGAGGCCCGCACCGATCGCCCTTCCCAACAGTTGCGCAGCCTGAATGGCGAAT
GGG
[124 nt withheld, positions 6374-6497]
C
[91 nt withheld, positions 6499-6589]
A
[49 nt withheld, positions 6591-6639]
CCTTTGACGTTGGAGTCCACGTTCTTT
[37 nt withheld, positions 6667-6703]
ACCCTATCTCGGTCTATTCTTTTGATTTATAAGGGATTTTGCCGATTTCGGCCTATTGGTTAAAAAATGA
GCTGATTTAACAAAAATTTAACGCGAATTTTAACAAAATATTAACGCTTACAATTTAGGTGGCACTTTTC
GGGGAAATGTGCGCGGAACCCCTATTTGTTTATTTTTCTAAATACATTCAAATATGTATCCGCTCATGAG
ACAATAACCCTGATAAATGCTTCAATAATATTGAAAAAGGAAGAGTATGAGTATTCAACATTTCCGTGTC
GCCCTTATTCCCTTTTTTGCGGCATTTTGCCTTCCTGTTTTTGCTCACCCAGAAACGCTGGTGAAAGTAA
AAGATGCTGAAGATCAGTTGGGTGCACGAGTGGGTTACATCGAACTGGATCTCAACAGCGGTAAGATCCT
TGAGAGTTTTCGCCCCGAAGAACGTTTTCCAATGATGAGCACTTTTAAAGTTCTGCTATGTGGCGCGGTA
TTATCCCGTATTGACGCCGGGCAAGAGCAACTCGGTCGCCGCATACACTATTCTCAGAATGACTTGGTTG
AGTACTCACCAGTCACAGAAAAGCATCTTACGGATGGCATGACAGTAAGAGAATTATGCAGTGCTGCCAT
AACCATGAGTGATAACACTGCGGCCAACTTACTTCTGACAACGATCGGAGGACCGAAGGAGCTAACCGCT
TTTTTGCACAACATGGGGGATCATGTAACTCGCCTTGATCGTTGGGAACCGGAGCTGAATGAAGCCATAC
CAAACGACGAGCGTGACACCACGATGCCTGTAGCAATGGCAACAACGTTGCGCAAACTATTAACTGGCGA
ACTACTTACTCTAGCTTCCCGGCAACAATTAATAGACTGGATGGAGGCGGATAAAGTTGCAGGACCACTT
CTGCGCTCGGCCCTTCCGGCTGGCTGGTTTATTGCTGATAAATCTGGAGCCGGTGAGCGTGGGTCTCGCG
GTATCATTGCAGCACTGGGGCCAGATGGTAAGCCCTCCCGTATCGTAGTTATCTACACGACGGGGAGTCA
GGCAACTATGGATGAACGAAATAGACAGATCGCTGAGATAGGTGCCTCACTGATTAAGCATTGGTAACTG
TCAGACCAAGTTTACTCATATATACTTTAGATTGATTTAAAACTTCATTTTTAATTTAAAAGGATCTAGG
TGAAGATCCTTTTTGATAATCTCATGACCAAAATCCCTTAACGTGAGTTTTCGTTCCACTGAGCGTCAGA
CCCCGTAGAAAAGATCAAAGGATCTTCTTGAGATCCTTTTTTTCTGCGCGTAATCTGCTGCTTGCAAACA
AAAAAACCACCGCTACCAGCGGTGGTTTGTTTGCCGGATCAAGAGCTACCAACTCTTTTTCCGAAGGTAA
CTGGCTTCAGCAGAGCGCAGATACCAAATACTGTTCTTCTAGTGTAGCCGTAGTTAGGCCACCACTTCAA
GAACTCTGTAGCACCGCCTACATACCTCGCTCTGCTAATCCTGTTACCAGTGGCTGCTGCCAGTGGCGAT
AAGTCGTGTCTTACCGGGTTGGACTCAAGACGATAGTTACCGGATAAGGCGCAGCGGTCGGGCTGAACGG
GGGGTTCGTGCACACAGCCCAGCTTGGAGCGAACGACCTACACCGAACTGAGATACCTACAGCGTGAGCT
ATGAGAAAGCGCCACGCTTCCCGAAGGGAGAAAGGCGGACAGGTATCCGGTAAGCGGCAGGGTCGGAACA
GGAGAGCGCACGAGGGAGCTTCCAGGGGGAAACGCCTGGTATCTTTATAGTCCTGTCGGGTTTCGCCACC
TCTGACTTGAGCGTCGATTTTTGTGATGCTCGTCAGGGGGGCGGAGCCTATGGAAAAACGCCAGCAACGC
GGCCTTTTTACGGTTCCTGGCCTTTTGCTGGCCTTTTGCTCACATGTTCTTTCCTGCGTTATCCCCTGAT
TCTGTGGATAACCGTATTACCGCCTTTGAGTGAGCTGATACCGCTCGCCGCAGCCGAACGACCGAGCGCA
GCGAGTCAGTGAGCGAGGAAGCGGAAGAGCGCCCAATACGCAAACCGCCTCTCCCCGCGCGTTGGCCGAT
TCATTAATGCAGCTGGCACGACAGGTTTCCCGACTGGAAAGCGGGCAGTGAGCGCAACGCAATTAATGTG
AGTTAGCTCACTCATTAGGCACCCCAGGCTTTACACTTTATGCTTCCGGCTCGTATGTTGTGTGGAATTG
TGAGCGGATAACAATTTCACACAGGAAACAGCTATGACCATGATTACGCCAAGCGCGCAATTAACCCTCA
CTAAAGGGAACAAAAGCTGGAGCTGCAAGC
Features (pLannotate 1.2.2; 31 found; start..end, strand, type, name):
      5..231     +  promoter       RSV promoter: Rous sarcoma virus enhancer/promoter
    232..412     +  LTR            5' LTR (truncated): truncated 5' long terminal repeat (LTR) from HIV-1
    459..584     +  misc_feature   HIV-1 Ψ: packaging signal of human immunodeficiency virus type 1
    568..931     +  CDS            HIV-1 gag (fragment): gag protein from human immunodeficiency virus 1; gag
   1077..1310    +  misc_feature   RRE: The Rev response element (RRE) of HIV-1 allows for Rev-dependent mRNA export from the nucleus to the cytoplasm.
   1687..1713    +  CDS            Rev (fragment): human immunodeficiency virus 1 (HIV-1) Rev protein; rev; enhances nuclear export of unspliced and incompletely spliced viral mRNAs
   1720..1743    +  promoter       SV40 promoter (fragment): SV40 early promoter
   1744..1815    +  promoter       SV40 promoter (fragment): SV40 enhancer and early promoter
   1839..1974    +  rep_origin     SV40 ori: SV40 origin of replication
   2020..2616    +  CDS            PuroR (fragment): puromycin N-acetyltransferase; pac from Streptomyces; confers resistance to puromycin
   2665..2782    +  misc_feature   cPPT/CTS: central polypurine tract and central termination sequence of HIV-1
   2847..2913    +  CDS            small t antigen (fragment): SV40 (simian virus 40) small t antigen
   2920..4098    +  promoter       EF-1α promoter: strong constitutive promoter for human elongation factor EF-1α
   4115..4789    +  CDS            ING4 (fragment): ING4_HUMAN - Experimental evidence at protein level: Swiss-Prot protein existence level 1. Component of HBO1 complexes, which specifically mediate acetylation of histone H3 at 'Lys-14' (H3K14ac), and have reduced activity toward histone H4 (PubMed:16387653). Through chromatin acetylation it may function in DNA replication (PubMed:16387653). May inhibit tumor progression by modulating the transcriptional output of signaling pathways which regulate cell proliferation (PubMed:15251430, PubMed:15528276). Can suppress brain tumor angiogenesis through transcriptional repression of RELA/NFKB3 target
   4805..4858    +  promoter       U6 promoter (fragment): RNA polymerase III promoter for human U6 snRNA
   4900..5488    +  misc_feature   WPRE: woodchuck hepatitis virus posttranscriptional regulatory element
   5539..5558    +  misc_feature   cPPT/CTS (fragment): central polypurine tract and central termination sequence of HIV-1
   5560..5793    +  LTR            3' LTR (ΔU3): self-inactivating 3' long terminal repeat (LTR) from HIV-1
   5871..5992    +  polyA_signal   SV40 poly(A) signal: SV40 polyadenylation signal
   6032..6167    +  rep_origin     SV40 ori: SV40 origin of replication
   6188..6206    -  promoter       T7 promoter: promoter for bacteriophage T7 RNA polymerase
   6214..6369    +  CDS            lacZα (fragment): LacZα fragment of β-galactosidase; lacZ fragment
   6374..6802    +  rep_origin     f1 ori (sequence partly withheld): f1 bacteriophage origin of replication; arrow indicates direction of (+) strand synthesis
   6855..6959    +  promoter       AmpR promoter: bla
   6960..7820    +  CDS            AmpR: β-lactamase; bla; confers resistance to ampicillin, carbenicillin, and related antibiotics
   7991..8579    +  rep_origin     ori: high-copy-number ColE1/pMB1/pBR322/pUC origin of replication
   8762..8854    +  CDS            lacI (fragment): lac repressor; lacI; The lac repressor binds to the lac operator to inhibit transcription in E. coli. This inhibition can be relieved by adding lactose or isopropyl-β-D-thiogalactopyranoside (IPTG).
   8867..8888    +  protein_bind   CAP binding site: CAP binding activates transcription in the presence of cAMP. E. coli catabolite activator protein
   8903..8933    +  promoter       lac promoter: promoter for the E. coli lac operon
   8941..8957    +  protein_bind   lac operator: The lac repressor binds to the lac operator to inhibit transcription in E. coli. This inhibition can be relieved by adding lactose or isopropyl-β-D-thiogalactopyranoside (IPTG). lac repressor encoded by lacI
   9002..9020    +  promoter       T3 promoter: promoter for bacteriophage T3 RNA polymerase
