[The description below was written by a language model from this plasmid's Addgene catalogue record and pLannotate feature annotations shown in this document.]
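Description:
TFORF0890 is a lentiviral mammalian expression plasmid built on the pLX_TRC317 backbone, carrying the human ING4 open reading frame as one member of a barcoded transcription factor ORF collection. It is propagated in E. coli through a high-copy ColE1/pUC-type origin with ampicillin selection (AmpR). An f1 origin and remnants of a lac/lacZα cloning region flanked by T7 and T3 promoters are also annotated in the bacterial backbone. The depositor notes that the plasmid can recombine, as is common for LTR-containing vectors.

The viral portion has a third-generation, self-inactivating layout. An RSV promoter drives a truncated HIV-1 5' LTR, followed by the Ψ packaging signal with a partial gag sequence, the RRE for Rev-dependent nuclear export, a cPPT/CTS element, a WPRE to enhance transcript stability and expression, and a ΔU3 3' LTR, with an SV40 poly(A) signal downstream. Within this transfer cassette, an SV40 early promoter/origin region precedes a puromycin N-acetyltransferase gene, allowing selection of transduced cells. A separate EF-1α promoter drives constitutive expression of ING4, a component of HBO1 histone acetyltransferase complexes. The catalogue lists a 779 bp insert, and the depositor ties the synthesized ORF to a specific annotated transcript isoform. The 675 bp ING4 match in the table is flagged as a fragment relative to the reference protein.

According to the record, each construct in the series carries a unique 24-bp barcode that identifies the transcription factor in pooled overexpression screens. The barcode is not annotated in the feature table, and the short U6 promoter fragment annotated between the ORF and the WPRE has no stated function.
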