Addgene plasmid #142704: TFORF0890
Purpose: Lentiviral vector for overexpressing transcription factor ORFs with unique 24-bp barcodes. Barcodes facilitate identification of transcription factors in pooled screens.
Depositing lab: Feng Zhang. Depositing organization: Broad Institute. Publication: A transcription factor atlas of directed differentiation. Joung J, Ma S, Tay T, Geiger-Schuller KR, Kirchgatterer PC, Verdine VK, Guo B, Arias-Garcia MA, Allen WE, Singh A, Kuksenko O, Abudayyeh OO, Gootenberg JS, Fu Z, Macrae RK, Buenrostro JD, Regev A, Zhang F. Cell. 2023 Jan 5;186(1):209-229.e26. doi: 10.1016/j.cell.2022.11.026. PubMed 36608654.
Backbone
  Vector backbone: pLX_TRC317
  Backbone manufacturer: Broad Institute Genetic Perturbation Platform
  Backbone size w/o insert (bp): 8264
  Vector type: Mammalian Expression, Lentiviral
  Selectable markers: Puromycin
Growth in bacteria
  Bacterial resistance: Ampicillin, 100 μg/mL
  Growth temperature: 37°C
  Growth strain: NEB Stable
  Copy number: High Copy
Gene/Insert
  Gene/Insert name: ING4
  Species: H. sapiens (human)
  Insert size (bp): 779
  Entrez Gene: ING4 (a.k.a. my036, p29ING4)
  Promoter: EF1a
  Cloning method: Unknown
  Sequencing primers: 5′ GGGTGGAGACTGAAGTTAGGCCAG; 3′ CACATAGCGTAAAAGGAGCAACATAG
Terms and licenses: Academic/Nonprofit Terms; Industry Terms: Not Available to Industry
Depositor comments: NM_001127585,ENST00000444704 . The transcription factor ORF portion of this plasmid was synthesized by Genewiz. Please test multiple small colonies in case of plasmid recombination. To make this collection available in a timely manner, a portion of this collection was not fully sequenced by Addgene. If an Addgene verified full plasmid sequence is not available, please contact us prior to placing an order to request the full sequence.
How to cite: TFORF0890 was a gift from Feng Zhang (Addgene plasmid # 142704 ; http://n2t.net/addgene:142704 ; RRID:Addgene_142704)
