>Addgene plasmid #142704 | TFORF0890 | depositor partial sequence | sequence record 280250 | Insert
ACCGCCACCATGGCTGCGGGGATGTATTTGGAACATTATCTGGACAACCTGAAGGCTGAAATTGACAAGT
TGGCCACTGAGTATATGAGTAGTGCCCGCAGCCTGAGCTCCGAGGAAAAATTGGCCCTTCTCAAACAGAT
CCAGGAAGCCTATGGCAAGTGCAAGGAATTTGGTGACGACAAGGTGCAGCTTGCCATGCAGACCTATGAG
ATGGTGGACAAACACATTCGGCGGCTGGACACAGACCTGGCCCGTTTTGAGGCTGATCTCAAGGAGAAAC
AGATTGAGTCAAGTGACTATGACAGCTCTTCCAGCAAAGGCAAAAAGAAAGGCCGGACTCAAAAGGAGAA
GAAAGCTGCTCGTGCTCGTTCCAAAGGGAAAAACTCGGATGAAGAAGCCCCCAAGACTGCCCAGAAGAAG
TTAAAGCTCGTGCGCACAAGTCCTGAGTATGGGATGCCCTCAGTGACCTTTGGCAGTGTCCACCCCTCTG
ATGTGTTGGATATGCCTGTGGATCCCAACGAACCCACCTATTGCCTTTGTCACCAGGTCTCCTATGGAGA
GATGATTGGCTGTGACAACCCTGATTGTTCCATTGAGTGGTTCCATTTTGCCTGTGTGGGGCTGACAACC
AAGCCTCGGGGGAAATGGTTTTGCCCACGCTGCTCCCAAGAACGGAAGAAGAAATAGTAATGAACTAGTC
CGTAACTTGAAAGTATTTCGATTTCTTGGCTTTATATATCTTGTGGAAAGGACGAATGCACAGCGTTAGG
ATGCTTTGT
