>Addgene plasmid #142704 | TFORF0890 | depositor partial sequence | sequence record 280251 | Barcode
ATGCACAGCGTTAGGATGCTTTGT
